Addgene plasmid #134871: pAT971_CMV/CAG_Flag-hGADD45A (G39A)-PUFa-hTET1(CD)
Purpose: 3rd generation lentiviral expression of Flag-tagged Casilio-ME2.2 effector with G39A GADD45A mutation hGADD45A(G39A)-PUFa-hTET1(CD) in mammalian cells
Depositing lab: Albert Cheng. Depositing organization: Jackson Laboratory. Publication: Enhanced CRISPR-based DNA demethylation by Casilio-ME-mediated RNA-guided coupling of methylcytosine oxidation and DNA repair pathways. Taghbalout A, Du M, Jillette N, Rosikiewicz W, Rath A, Heinen CD, Li S, Cheng AW. Nat Commun. 2019 Sep 20;10(1):4296. doi: 10.1038/s41467-019-12339-7. PubMed 31541098.
Backbone
  Vector backbone: pLX302
  Backbone manufacturer: Plasmid #25896
  Backbone size w/o insert (bp): 9573
  Total vector size (bp): 12114
  Vector type: Mammalian Expression, Lentiviral, CRISPR, Synthetic Biology
  Selectable markers: Puromycin
Growth in bacteria
  Bacterial resistance: Ampicillin, 100 μg/mL
  Growth temperature: 30°C
  Growth strain: NEB Stable
  Copy number: Low Copy
Gene/Insert
  Gene/Insert name: 3xFlag-GADD45A(G39A)-PUFa-TET1(CD)
  Species: H. sapiens (human), Synthetic
  Insert size (bp): 4182
  Mutation: GADD45A (G38A)
  Promoter: CMV/CAG
  Tag / fusion protein: 3xFlag-GADD45A(G39A)-PUFa-TET1(CD) (N terminal on insert)
  Cloning method: Gateway Cloning
  Sequencing primers: 5′ cgcaaatgggcggtaggcgtg; 3′ agcagcgtatccacatagcg
Terms and licenses: Academic/Nonprofit Terms; Industry Terms: Not Available to Industry
How to cite: pAT971_CMV/CAG_Flag-hGADD45A (G39A)-PUFa-hTET1(CD) was a gift from Albert Cheng (Addgene plasmid # 134871)
