[The description below was written by a language model from this plasmid's Addgene catalogue record and pLannotate feature annotations shown in this document.]
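Description:
pAT971_CMV/CAG_Flag-hGADD45A (G39A)-PUFa-hTET1(CD) is a third-generation, self-inactivating lentiviral expression plasmid built on the pLX302 Gateway destination backbone, about 12.1 kb in total. It is maintained in E. coli through a ColE1/pUC-type origin with ampicillin resistance, although the catalogue lists it as low copy. An f1 origin, an SV40 origin and lac/T3/T7 remnants are also present. The viral portion consists of an RSV promoter-driven truncated HIV-1 5' LTR, the Ψ packaging signal with a gag fragment, the RRE, cPPT/CTS, WPRE and a ΔU3 3' LTR followed by an SV40 poly(A) signal. The genome can therefore be packaged when helper functions are supplied in trans, and the integrated provirus lacks LTR promoter activity. An hPGK promoter drives puromycin N-acetyltransferase for selection of transduced mammalian cells.

The payload sits between attB1 and attB2 sites left by Gateway recombination. It encodes a 3xFlag-tagged fusion of human GADD45A, three SV40 nuclear localization signals, a PUM1-derived PUF RNA-binding domain (PUFa) and the catalytic domain of human TET1. The catalogue gives the promoter as CMV/CAG, but the feature table annotates only the CMV enhancer and promoter upstream of the insert. The name and purpose give the GADD45A mutation as G39A, whereas the mutation field reads G38A. A backbone V5 tag lies downstream of attB2, and the record does not say whether it is translated. The fusion is described as a mutant version of the Casilio-ME2.2 effector. In this system the PUF domain presumably docks on matching binding sites appended to a guide RNA, bringing TET1-mediated methylcytosine oxidation together with the DNA-repair factor GADD45A to a dCas9-targeted locus for DNA demethylation. The G39A variant presumably tests GADD45A's contribution, though the record does not state this.
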