Features (pLannotate 1.2.2; 36 found; start..end, strand, type, name):
      1..589     +  rep_origin     ori: high-copy-number ColE1/pMB1/pBR322/pUC origin of replication
    772..864     +  CDS            lacI (fragment): lac repressor; lacI; The lac repressor binds to the lac operator to inhibit transcription in E. coli. This inhibition can be relieved by adding lactose or isopropyl-β-D-thiogalactopyranoside (IPTG).
    877..898     +  protein_bind   CAP binding site: CAP binding activates transcription in the presence of cAMP. E. coli catabolite activator protein
    913..943     +  promoter       lac promoter: promoter for the E. coli lac operon
    947..969     +  protein_bind   lac operator (fragment): The lac repressor binds to the lac operator to inhibit transcription in E. coli. This inhibition can be relieved by adding lactose or isopropyl-β-D-thiogalactopyranoside (IPTG). lac repressor encoded by lacI
   1012..1030    +  promoter       T3 promoter: promoter for bacteriophage T3 RNA polymerase
   1058..1284    +  promoter       RSV promoter: Rous sarcoma virus enhancer/promoter
   1285..1465    +  LTR            5' LTR (truncated): truncated 5' long terminal repeat (LTR) from HIV-1
   1512..1637    +  misc_feature   HIV-1 Ψ: packaging signal of human immunodeficiency virus type 1
   1621..1984    +  CDS            HIV-1 gag (fragment): gag protein from human immunodeficiency virus 1; gag
   2130..2363    +  misc_feature   RRE: The Rev response element (RRE) of HIV-1 allows for Rev-dependent mRNA export from the nucleus to the cytoplasm.
   2740..2766    +  CDS            Rev (fragment): human immunodeficiency virus 1 (HIV-1) Rev protein; rev; enhances nuclear export of unspliced and incompletely spliced viral mRNAs
   2767..3267    +  promoter       hPGK promoter: human phosphoglycerate kinase 1 promoter
   3289..3888    +  CDS            PuroR (fragment): puromycin N-acetyltransferase; pac from Streptomyces; confers resistance to puromycin
   3930..4047    +  misc_feature   cPPT/CTS: central polypurine tract and central termination sequence of HIV-1
   4164..4467    +  enhancer       CMV enhancer: human cytomegalovirus immediate early enhancer
   4468..4671    +  promoter       CMV promoter: human cytomegalovirus (CMV) immediate early promoter
   4694..4718    +  protein_bind   attB1: mutant version of attB; recombination site for the Gateway® BP reaction BP Clonase™
   4847..5341    +  CDS            GADD45A: GA45A_HUMAN - Also known as DDIT1, GADD45. Experimental evidence at protein level: Swiss-Prot protein existence level 1. In T-cells, functions as a regulator of p38 MAPKs by inhibiting p88 phosphorylation and activity (By similarity). Might affect PCNA interaction with some CDK (cell division protein kinase) complexes; stimulates DNA excision repair in vitro and inhibits entry of cells into S phase. From Homo sapiens (Human).
   5390..5410    +  CDS            SV40 NLS: nuclear localization signal of SV40 (simian virus 40) large T antigen
   5414..5434    +  CDS            SV40 NLS: nuclear localization signal of SV40 (simian virus 40) large T antigen
   5438..5458    +  CDS            SV40 NLS: nuclear localization signal of SV40 (simian virus 40) large T antigen
   5576..6622    +  CDS            PUM1 (fragment): PUM1_HUMAN - Also known as KIAA0099 From Homo sapiens (Human).
   6731..8890    +  CDS            TET1 (fragment): TET1_HUMAN - Also known as CXXC6, KIAA1676, LCX. Experimental evidence at protein level: Swiss-Prot protein existence level 1. Dioxygenase that catalyzes the conversion of the modified genomic base 5-methylcytosine (5mC) into 5-hydroxymethylcytosine (5hmC) and plays a key role in active DNA demethylation. Also mediates subsequent conversion of 5hmC into 5-formylcytosine (5fC), and conversion of 5fC to 5-carboxylcytosine (5caC). Conversion of 5mC into 5hmC, 5fC and 5caC probably constitutes the first step in cytosine demethylation. Methylation at the C5 position of cytosine bases is an epigenet
   8915..8939    -  protein_bind   attB2: mutant version of attB; recombination site for the Gateway® BP reaction BP Clonase™
   8941..8982    +  CDS            V5 tag: epitope tag from simian virus 5
   9024..9612    +  misc_feature   WPRE: woodchuck hepatitis virus posttranscriptional regulatory element
   9663..9682    +  misc_feature   cPPT/CTS (fragment): central polypurine tract and central termination sequence of HIV-1
   9684..9917    +  LTR            3' LTR (ΔU3): self-inactivating 3' long terminal repeat (LTR) from HIV-1
   9995..10116   +  polyA_signal   SV40 poly(A) signal: SV40 polyadenylation signal
  10156..10291   +  rep_origin     SV40 ori: SV40 origin of replication
  10312..10330   -  promoter       T7 promoter: promoter for bacteriophage T7 RNA polymerase
  10338..10493   +  CDS            lacZα (fragment): LacZα fragment of β-galactosidase; lacZ fragment
  10498..10926   +  rep_origin     f1 ori (sequence partly withheld): f1 bacteriophage origin of replication; arrow indicates direction of (+) strand synthesis
  10979..11083   +  promoter       AmpR promoter: bla
  11084..11944   +  CDS            AmpR: β-lactamase; bla; confers resistance to ampicillin, carbenicillin, and related antibiotics
>Addgene plasmid #134871 | pAT971_CMV/CAG_Flag-hGADD45A (G39A)-PUFa-hTET1(CD) | addgene full sequence | sequence record 271843 | Addgene NGS Result
TTGAGATCCTTTTTTTCTGCGCGTAATCTGCTGCTTGCAAACAAAAAAACCACCGCTACCAGCGGTGGTT
TGTTTGCCGGATCAAGAGCTACCAACTCTTTTTCCGAAGGTAACTGGCTTCAGCAGAGCGCAGATACCAA
ATACTGTTCTTCTAGTGTAGCCGTAGTTAGGCCACCACTTCAAGAACTCTGTAGCACCGCCTACATACCT
CGCTCTGCTAATCCTGTTACCAGTGGCTGCTGCCAGTGGCGATAAGTCGTGTCTTACCGGGTTGGACTCA
AGACGATAGTTACCGGATAAGGCGCAGCGGTCGGGCTGAACGGGGGGTTCGTGCACACAGCCCAGCTTGG
AGCGAACGACCTACACCGAACTGAGATACCTACAGCGTGAGCTATGAGAAAGCGCCACGCTTCCCGAAGG
GAGAAAGGCGGACAGGTATCCGGTAAGCGGCAGGGTCGGAACAGGAGAGCGCACGAGGGAGCTTCCAGGG
GGAAACGCCTGGTATCTTTATAGTCCTGTCGGGTTTCGCCACCTCTGACTTGAGCGTCGATTTTTGTGAT
GCTCGTCAGGGGGGCGGAGCCTATGGAAAAACGCCAGCAACGCGGCCTTTTTACGGTTCCTGGCCTTTTG
CTGGCCTTTTGCTCACATGTTCTTTCCTGCGTTATCCCCTGATTCTGTGGATAACCGTATTACCGCCTTT
GAGTGAGCTGATACCGCTCGCCGCAGCCGAACGACCGAGCGCAGCGAGTCAGTGAGCGAGGAAGCGGAAG
AGCGCCCAATACGCAAACCGCCTCTCCCCGCGCGTTGGCCGATTCATTAATGCAGCTGGCACGACAGGTT
TCCCGACTGGAAAGCGGGCAGTGAGCGCAACGCAATTAATGTGAGTTAGCTCACTCATTAGGCACCCCAG
GCTTTACACTTTATGCTTCCGGCTCGTATGTTGTGTGGAATTGTGAGCGGATAACAATTTCACACAGGAA
ACAGCTATGACCATGATTACGCCAAGCGCGCAATTAACCCTCACTAAAGGGAACAAAAGCTGGAGCTGCA
AGCTTAATGTAGTCTTATGCAATACTCTTGTAGTCTTGCAACATGGTAACGATGAGTTAGCAACATGCCT
TACAAGGAGAGAAAAAGCACCGTGCATGCCGATTGGTGGAAGTAAGGTGGTACGATCGTGCCTTATTAGG
AAGGCAACAGACGGGTCTGACATGGATTGGACGAACCACTGAATTGCCGCATTGCAGAGATATTGTATTT
AAGTGCCTAGCTCGATACATAAACGGGTCTCTCTGGTTAGACCAGATCTGAGCCTGGGAGCTCTCTGGCT
AACTAGGGAACCCACTGCTTAAGCCTCAATAAAGCTTGCCTTGAGTGCTTCAAGTAGTGTGTGCCCGTCT
GTTGTGTGACTCTGGTAACTAGAGATCCCTCAGACCCTTTTAGTCAGTGTGGAAAATCTCTAGCAGTGGC
GCCCGAACAGGGACTTGAAAGCGAAAGGGAAACCAGAGGAGCTCTCTCGACGCAGGACTCGGCTTGCTGA
AGCGCGCACGGCAAGAGGCGAGGGGCGGCGACTGGTGAGTACGCCAAAAATTTTGACTAGCGGAGGCTAG
AAGGAGAGAGATGGGTGCGAGAGCGTCAGTATTAAGCGGGGGAGAATTAGATCGCGATGGGAAAAAATTC
GGTTAAGGCCAGGGGGAAAGAAAAAATATAAATTAAAACATATAGTATGGGCAAGCAGGGAGCTAGAACG
ATTCGCAGTTAATCCTGGCCTGTTAGAAACATCAGAAGGCTGTAGACAAATACTGGGACAGCTACAACCA
TCCCTTCAGACAGGATCAGAAGAACTTAGATCATTATATAATACAGTAGCAACCCTCTATTGTGTGCATC
AAAGGATAGAGATAAAAGACACCAAGGAAGCTTTAGACAAGATAGAGGAAGAGCAAAACAAAAGTAAGAC
CACCGCACAGCAAGCGGCCGCTGATCTTCAGACCTGGAGGAGGAGATATGAGGGACAATTGGAGAAGTGA
ATTATATAAATATAAAGTAGTAAAAATTGAACCATTAGGAGTAGCACCCACCAAGGCAAAGAGAAGAGTG
GTGCAGAGAGAAAAAAGAGCAGTGGGAATAGGAGCTTTGTTCCTTGGGTTCTTGGGAGCAGCAGGAAGCA
CTATGGGCGCAGCGTCAATGACGCTGACGGTACAGGCCAGACAATTATTGTCTGGTATAGTGCAGCAGCA
GAACAATTTGCTGAGGGCTATTGAGGCGCAACAGCATCTGTTGCAACTCACAGTCTGGGGCATCAAGCAG
CTCCAGGCAAGAATCCTGGCTGTGGAAAGATACCTAAAGGATCAACAGCTCCTGGGGATTTGGGGTTGCT
CTGGAAAACTCATTTGCACCACTGCTGTGCCTTGGAATGCTAGTTGGAGTAATAAATCTCTGGAACAGAT
TTGGAATCACACGACCTGGATGGAGTGGGACAGAGAAATTAACAATTACACAAGCTTAATACACTCCTTA
ATTGAAGAATCGCAAAACCAGCAAGAAAAGAATGAACAAGAATTATTGGAATTAGATAAATGGGCAAGTT
TGTGGAATTGGTTTAACATAACAAATTGGCTGTGGTATATAAAATTATTCATAATGATAGTAGGAGGCTT
GGTAGGTTTAAGAATAGTTTTTGCTGTACTTTCTATAGTGAATAGAGTTAGGCAGGGATATTCACCATTA
TCGTTTCAGACCCACCTCCCAACCCCGAGGGGACCCTTGCGCCTTTTCCAAGGCAGCCCTGGGTTTGCGC
AGGGACGCGGCTGCTCTGGGCGTGGTTCCGGGAAACGCAGCGGCGCCGACCCTGGGTCTCGCACATTCTT
CACGTCCGTTCGCAGCGTCACCCGGATCTTCGCCGCTACCCTTGTGGGCCCCCCGGCGACGCTTCCTGCT
CCGCCCCTAAGTCGGGAAGGTTCCTTGCGGTTCGCGGCGTGCCGGACGTGACAAACGGAAGCCGCACGTC
TCACTAGTACCCTCGCAGACGGACAGCGCCAGGGAGCAATGGCAGCGCGCCGACCGCGATGGGCTGTGGC
CAATAGCGGCTGCTCAGCAGGGCGCGCCGAGAGCAGCGGCCGGGAAGGGGCGGTGCGGGAGGCGGGGTGT
GGGGCGGTAGTGTGGGCCCTGTTCCTGCCCGCGCGGTGTTCCGCATTCTGCAAGCCTCCGGAGCGCACGT
CGGCAGTCGGCTCCCTCGTTGACCGAATCACCGACCTCTCTCCCCAGGGGGTACCACCGGAGCTTACCAT
GACCGAGTACAAGCCCACGGTGCGCCTCGCCACCCGCGACGACGTCCCCAGGGCCGTACGCACCCTCGCC
GCCGCGTTCGCCGACTACCCCGCCACGCGCCACACCGTCGATCCGGACCGCCACATCGAGCGGGTCACCG
AGCTGCAAGAACTCTTCCTCACGCGCGTCGGGCTCGACATCGGCAAGGTGTGGGTCGCGGACGACGGCGC
CGCCGTGGCGGTCTGGACCACGCCGGAGAGCGTCGAAGCGGGGGCGGTGTTCGCCGAGATCGGCCCGCGC
ATGGCCGAGTTGAGCGGTTCCCGGCTGGCCGCGCAGCAACAGATGGAAGGCCTCCTGGCGCCGCACCGGC
CCAAGGAGCCCGCGTGGTTCCTGGCCACCGTCGGCGTCTCGCCCGACCACCAGGGCAAGGGTCTGGGCAG
CGCCGTCGTGCTCCCCGGAGTGGAGGCGGCCGAGCGCGCCGGGGTGCCCGCCTTCCTGGAGACCTCCGCG
CCCCGCAACCTCCCCTTCTACGAGCGGCTCGGCTTCACCGTCACCGCCGACGTCGAGGTGCCCGAAGGAC
CGCGCACCTGGTGCATGACCCGCAAGCCCGGTGCCTGAGAATTCTAGATCTTGAGACAAATGGCAGTATT
CATCCACAATTTTAAAAGAAAAGGGGGGATTGGGGGGTACAGTGCAGGGGAAAGAATAGTAGACATAATA
GCAACAGACATACAAACTAAAGAATTACAAAAACAAATTACAAAAATTCAAAATTTTCGGGTTTATTACA
GGGACAGCAGAGATCCACTTTGGCGCCGGCTCGAGGGGGCCCGGGGTTATTAATAGTAATCAATTACGGG
GTCATTAGTTCATAGCCCATATATGGAGTTCCGCGTTACATAACTTACGGTAAATGGCCCGCCTGGCTGA
CCGCCCAACGACCCCCGCCCATTGACGTCAATAATGACGTATGTTCCCATAGTAACGCCAATAGGGACTT
TCCATTGACGTCAATGGGTGGAGTATTTACGGTAAACTGCCCACTTGGCAGTACATCAAGTGTATCATAT
GCCAAGTACGCCCCCTATTGACGTCAATGACGGTAAATGGCCCGCCTGGCATTATGCCCAGTACATGACC
TTATGGGACTTTCCTACTTGGCAGTACATCTACGTATTAGTCATCGCTATTACCATGGTGATGCGGTTTT
GGCAGTACATCAATGGGCGTGGATAGCGGTTTGACTCACGGGGATTTCCAAGTCTCCACCCCATTGACGT
CAATGGGAGTTTGTTTTGGCACCAAAATCAACGGGACTTTCCAAAATGTCGTAACAACTCCGCCCCATTG
ACGCAAATGGGCGGTAGGCGTGTACGGTGGGAGGTCTATATAAGCAGAGCTCTCTGGCTAACTGTCGGGA
TCAACAAGTTTGTACAAAAAAGCAGGCTCCGAATTCACCGGTGCCGCCACCATGGACTACAAGGATCACG
ACGGTGACTATAAGGATCATGACATCGACTATAAGGACGATGACGATAAGATCGATGGCGGAGGCGGATC
TTCCGGTGCCGCCACCATGACTTTGGAGGAATTCTCGGCTGGAGAGCAGAAGACCGAAAGGATGGATAAG
GTGGGGGATGCCCTGGAGGAAGTGCTCAGCAAAGCCCTGAGTCAGCGCACGATCACTGTCGCGGTGTACG
AAGCGGCCAAGCTGCTCAACGTCGACCCCGATAACGTGGTGTTGTGCCTGCTGGCGGCGGACGAGGACGA
CGACAGAGATGTGGCTCTGCAGATCCACTTCACCCTGATCCAGGCGTTTTGCTGCGAGAACGACATCAAC
ATCCTGCGCGTCAGCAACCCGGGCCGGCTGGCGGAGCTCCTGCTCTTGGAGACCGACGCTGGCCCCGCGG
CGAGCGAGGGCGCCGAGCAGCCCCCGGACCTGCACTGCGTGCTGGTGACGAATCCACATTCATCTCAATG
GAAGGATCCTGCCTTAAGTCAACTTATTTGTTTTTGCCGGGAAAGTCGCTACATGGATCAATGGGTTCCA
GTGATTAATCTCCCTGAACGGTCTAGAACCGGTGCCGCCACCATGATCGATGGCGGAGGCGGATCTGATC
CAAAAAAGAAGAGAAAGGTAGATCCAAAAAAGAAGAGAAAGGTAGATCCAAAAAAGAAGAGAAAGGTAGG
ATCTACCGGATCTAGAAACGATGGTGGTGGTGGAAGCGGGGGTGGGGGCAGCGGTGGAGGGGGAAGCGGG
CGCGCCGGGATCCTCCCCCCCAAGAAAAAGAGGAAGGTATCTAGAGGCCGCAGCCGCCTTTTGGAAGATT
TTCGAAACAACCGGTACCCCAATTTACAACTGCGGGAGATTGCTGGACATATAATGGAATTTTCCCAAGA
CCAGCATGGGTCCAGATTCATTCAGCTGAAACTGGAGCGTGCCACACCAGCTGAGCGCCAGCTTGTCTTC
AATGAAATCCTCCAGGCTGCCTACCAACTCATGGTGGATGTGTTTGGTAATTACGTCATTCAGAAGTTCT
TTGAATTTGGCAGTCTTGAACAGAAGCTGGCTTTGGCAGAACGGATTCGAGGCCACGTCCTGTCATTGGC
ACTACAGATGTATGGCAGCCGTGTTATCGAGAAAGCTCTTGAGTTTATTCCTTCAGACCAGCAGAATGAG
ATGGTTCGGGAACTAGATGGCCATGTCTTGAAGTGTGTGAAAGATCAGAATGGCAATCACGTGGTTCAGA
AATGCATTGAATGTGTACAGCCCCAGTCTTTGCAATTTATCATCGACGCGTTTAAGGGACAGGTATTTGC
CTTATCCACACATCCTTATGGCTGCCGAGTGATTCAGAGAATCCTGGAGCACTGTCTCCCTGACCAGACA
CTCCCTATTTTAGAGGAGCTTCACCAGCACACAGAGCAGCTGGTACAGGATCAATATGGAAATTATGTAA
TCCAACATGTACTGGAGCACGGTCGTCCTGAGGATAAAAGCAAAATTGTAGCAGAAATCCGAGGCAATGT
ACTTGTATTGAGTCAGCACAAATTTGCAAGCAATGTTGTGGAGAAGTGTGTTACTCACGCCTCACGTACG
GAGCGCGCTGTGCTCATCGACGAGGTGTGCACCATGAACGACGGTCCCCACAGTGCCTTATACACCATGA
TGAAGGACCAGTATGCCAACTACGTGGTCCAGAAGATGATTGACGTGGCGGAGCCAGGCCAGCGGAAGAT
CGTCATGCATAAGATCCGGCCCCACATCGCAACTCTTCGTAAGTACACCTATGGCAAGCACATTCTGGCC
AAGCTGGAGAAGTACTACATGAAGAACGGTGTTGACTTAGGGGACCCAAAGAAGAAGCGCAAAGTGGATC
CTAAAAAGAAAAGAAAGGTAGGCGGCCGCGGGGGAGGCGGTTCCGGTGGCGGCGGAAGCGGAGGTGGAGG
ATCAGGGCCGGCCGAACTGCCCACCTGCAGCTGTCTTGATCGAGTTATACAAAAAGACAAAGGCCCATAT
TATACACACCTTGGGGCAGGACCAAGTGTTGCTGCTGTCAGGGAAATCATGGAGAATAGGTATGGTCAAA
AAGGAAACGCAATAAGGATAGAAATAGTAGTGTACACCGGTAAAGAAGGGAAAAGCTCTCATGGGTGTCC
AATTGCTAAGTGGGTTTTAAGAAGAAGCAGTGATGAAGAAAAAGTTCTTTGTTTGGTCCGGCAGCGTACA
GGCCACCACTGTCCAACTGCTGTGATGGTGGTGCTCATCATGGTGTGGGATGGCATCCCTCTTCCAATGG
CCGACCGGCTATACACAGAGCTCACAGAGAATCTAAAGTCATACAATGGGCACCCTACCGACAGAAGATG
CACCCTCAATGAAAATCGTACCTGTACATGTCAAGGAATTGATCCAGAGACTTGTGGAGCTTCATTCTCT
TTTGGCTGTTCATGGAGTATGTACTTTAATGGCTGTAAGTTTGGTAGAAGCCCAAGCCCCAGAAGATTTA
GAATTGATCCAAGCTCTCCCTTACATGAAAAAAACCTTGAAGATAACTTACAGAGTTTGGCTACACGATT
AGCTCCAATTTATAAGCAGTATGCTCCAGTAGCTTACCAAAATCAGGTGGAATATGAAAATGTTGCCCGA
GAATGTCGGCTTGGCAGCAAGGAAGGTCGTCCCTTCTCTGGGGTCACTGCTTGCCTGGACTTCTGTGCTC
ATCCCCACAGGGACATTCACAACATGAATAATGGAAGCACTGTGGTTTGTACCTTAACTCGAGAAGATAA
CCGCTCTTTGGGTGTTATTCCTCAAGATGAGCAGCTCCATGTGCTACCTCTTTATAAGCTTTCAGACACA
GATGAGTTTGGCTCCAAGGAAGGAATGGAAGCCAAGATCAAATCTGGGGCCATCGAGGTCCTGGCACCCC
GCCGCAAAAAAAGAACGTGTTTCACTCAGCCTGTTCCCCGTTCTGGAAAGAAGAGGGCTGCGATGATGAC
AGAGGTTCTTGCACATAAGATAAGGGCAGTGGAAAAGAAACCTATTCCCCGAATCAAGCGGAAGAATAAC
TCAACAACAACAAACAACAGTAAGCCTTCGTCACTGCCAACCTTAGGGAGTAACACTGAGACCGTGCAAC
CTGAAGTAAAAAGTGAAACCGAACCCCATTTTATCTTAAAAAGTTCAGACAACACTAAAACTTATTCGCT
GATGCCATCCGCTCCTCACCCAGTGAAAGAGGCATCTCCAGGCTTCTCCTGGTCCCCGAAGACTGCTTCA
GCCACACCAGCTCCACTGAAGAATGACGCAACAGCCTCATGCGGGTTTTCAGAAAGAAGCAGCACTCCCC
ACTGTACGATGCCTTCGGGAAGACTCAGTGGTGCCAATGCAGCTGCTGCTGATGGCCCTGGCATTTCACA
GCTTGGCGAAGTGGCTCCTCTCCCCACCCTGTCTGCTCCTGTGATGGAGCCCCTCATTAATTCTGAGCCT
TCCACTGGTGTGACTGAGCCGCTAACGCCTCATCAGCCAAACCACCAGCCCTCCTTCCTCACCTCTCCTC
AAGACCTTGCCTCTTCTCCAATGGAAGAAGATGAGCAGCATTCTGAAGCAGATGAGCCTCCATCAGACGA
ACCCCTATCTGATGACCCCCTGTCACCTGCTGAGGAGAAATTGCCCCACATTGATGAGTATTGGTCAGAC
AGTGAGCACATCTTTTTGGATGCAAATATTGGTGGGGTGGCCATCGCACCTGCTCACGGCTCGGTTTTGA
TTGAGTGTGCCCGGCGAGAGCTGCACGCTACCACTCCTGTTGAGCACCCCAACCGTAATCATCCAACCCG
CCTCTCCCTTGTCTTTTACCAGCACAAAAACCTAAATAAGCCCCAACATGGTTTTGAACTAAACAAGATT
AAGTTTGAGGCTAAAGAAGCTAAGAATAAGAAAATGAAGGCCTCAGAGCAAAAAGACCAGGCAGCTAATG
AAGGTCCAGAACAGTCCTCTGAAGTAAATGAATTGAACCAAATTCCTTCTCATAAAGCATTAACATTAAC
CCATGACAATGTTGTCACCGTGTCCCCTTATGCTCTCACACACGTTGCGGGGCCCTATAACCATTGGGTC
ATCGATTGATTAATTAAGAATTCGACCCAGCTTTCTTGTACAAAGTGGTTGGTAAGCCTATCCCTAACCC
TCTCCTCGGTCTCGATTCTACGTAGTAATGAGCTAGCGCTAACCGGTGGCGCGTTAAGTCGACAATCAAC
CTCTGGATTACAAAATTTGTGAAAGATTGACTGGTATTCTTAACTATGTTGCTCCTTTTACGCTATGTGG
ATACGCTGCTTTAATGCCTTTGTATCATGCTATTGCTTCCCGTATGGCTTTCATTTTCTCCTCCTTGTAT
AAATCCTGGTTGCTGTCTCTTTATGAGGAGTTGTGGCCCGTTGTCAGGCAACGTGGCGTGGTGTGCACTG
TGTTTGCTGACGCAACCCCCACTGGTTGGGGCATTGCCACCACCTGTCAGCTCCTTTCCGGGACTTTCGC
TTTCCCCCTCCCTATTGCCACGGCGGAACTCATCGCCGCCTGCCTTGCCCGCTGCTGGACAGGGGCTCGG
CTGTTGGGCACTGACAATTCCGTGGTGTTGTCGGGGAAATCATCGTCCTTTCCTTGGCTGCTCGCCTGTG
TTGCCACCTGGATTCTGCGCGGGACGTCCTTCTGCTACGTCCCTTCGGCCCTCAATCCAGCGGACCTTCC
TTCCCGCGGCCTGCTGCCGGCTCTGCGGCCTCTTCCGCGTCTTCGCCTTCGCCCTCAGACGAGTCGGATC
TCCCTTTGGGCCGCCTCCCCGCGTCGACTTTAAGACCAATGACTTACAAGGCAGCTGTAGATCTTAGCCA
CTTTTTAAAAGAAAAGGGGGGACTGGAAGGGCTAATTCACTCCCAACGAAGACAAGATCTGCTTTTTGCT
TGTACTGGGTCTCTCTGGTTAGACCAGATCTGAGCCTGGGAGCTCTCTGGCTAACTAGGGAACCCACTGC
TTAAGCCTCAATAAAGCTTGCCTTGAGTGCTTCAAGTAGTGTGTGCCCGTCTGTTGTGTGACTCTGGTAA
CTAGAGATCCCTCAGACCCTTTTAGTCAGTGTGGAAAATCTCTAGCAGTACGTATAGTAGTTCATGTCAT
CTTATTATTCAGTATTTATAACTTGCAAAGAAATGAATATCAGAGAGTGAGAGGAACTTGTTTATTGCAG
CTTATAATGGTTACAAATAAAGCAATAGCATCACAAATTTCACAAATAAAGCATTTTTTTCACTGCATTC
TAGTTGTGGTTTGTCCAAACTCATCAATGTATCTTATCATGTCTGGCTCTAGCTATCCCGCCCCTAACTC
CGCCCATCCCGCCCCTAACTCCGCCCAGTTCCGCCCATTCTCCGCCCCATGGCTGACTAATTTTTTTTAT
TTATGCAGAGGCCGAGGCCGCCTCGGCCTCTGAGCTATTCCAGAAGTAGTGAGGAGGCTTTTTTGGAGGC
CTAGGGACGTACCCAATTCGCCCTATAGTGAGTCGTATTACGCGCGCTCACTGGCCGTCGTTTTACAACG
TCGTGACTGGGAAAACCCTGGCGTTACCCAACTTAATCGCCTTGCAGCACATCCCCCTTTCGCCAGCTGG
CGTAATAGCGAAGAGGCCCGCACCGATCGCCCTTCCCAACAGTTGCGCAGCCTGAATGGCGAATGGG
[124 nt withheld, positions 10498-10621]
C
[91 nt withheld, positions 10623-10713]
A
[49 nt withheld, positions 10715-10763]
CCTTTGACGTTGGAGTCCACGTTCTTT
[37 nt withheld, positions 10791-10827]
ACCCTATCTCGGTCTATTCTTTTGATTTATAAGGGATTTTGCCGATTTCGGCCTATTGGTTAAAAAATGA
GCTGATTTAACAAAAATTTAACGCGAATTTTAACAAAATATTAACGCTTACAATTTAGGTGGCACTTTTC
GGGGAAATGTGCGCGGAACCCCTATTTGTTTATTTTTCTAAATACATTCAAATATGTATCCGCTCATGAG
ACAATAACCCTGATAAATGCTTCAATAATATTGAAAAAGGAAGAGTATGAGTATTCAACATTTCCGTGTC
GCCCTTATTCCCTTTTTTGCGGCATTTTGCCTTCCTGTTTTTGCTCACCCAGAAACGCTGGTGAAAGTAA
AAGATGCTGAAGATCAGTTGGGTGCACGAGTGGGTTACATCGAACTGGATCTCAACAGCGGTAAGATCCT
TGAGAGTTTTCGCCCCGAAGAACGTTTTCCAATGATGAGCACTTTTAAAGTTCTGCTATGTGGCGCGGTA
TTATCCCGTATTGACGCCGGGCAAGAGCAACTCGGTCGCCGCATACACTATTCTCAGAATGACTTGGTTG
AGTACTCACCAGTCACAGAAAAGCATCTTACGGATGGCATGACAGTAAGAGAATTATGCAGTGCTGCCAT
AACCATGAGTGATAACACTGCGGCCAACTTACTTCTGACAACGATCGGAGGACCGAAGGAGCTAACCGCT
TTTTTGCACAACATGGGGGATCATGTAACTCGCCTTGATCGTTGGGAACCGGAGCTGAATGAAGCCATAC
CAAACGACGAGCGTGACACCACGATGCCTGTAGCAATGGCAACAACGTTGCGCAAACTATTAACTGGCGA
ACTACTTACTCTAGCTTCCCGGCAACAATTAATAGACTGGATGGAGGCGGATAAAGTTGCAGGACCACTT
CTGCGCTCGGCCCTTCCGGCTGGCTGGTTTATTGCTGATAAATCTGGAGCCGGTGAGCGTGGGTCTCGCG
GTATCATTGCAGCACTGGGGCCAGATGGTAAGCCCTCCCGTATCGTAGTTATCTACACGACGGGGAGTCA
GGCAACTATGGATGAACGAAATAGACAGATCGCTGAGATAGGTGCCTCACTGATTAAGCATTGGTAACTG
TCAGACCAAGTTTACTCATATATACTTTAGATTGATTTAAAACTTCATTTTTAATTTAAAAGGATCTAGG
TGAAGATCCTTTTTGATAATCTCATGACCAAAATCCCTTAACGTGAGTTTTCGTTCCACTGAGCGTCAGA
CCCCGTAGAAAAGATCAAAGGATCTTC
